>Addgene plasmid #43486 | III-AAGT | depositor partial sequence | sequence record 58751 | III-AAGT sequence 426 bps
CGTCTCGGCTCACCCCAGAGCAGGTCGTGGCAATCGCCTCCAACATTGGCGGGAAACAGGCACTCGAGAC
TGTCCAGCGCCTGCTTCCCGTGCTGTGCCAAGCGCACGGACTCACCCCAGAGCAGGTCGTGGCAATCGCC
TCCAACATTGGCGGGAAACAGGCACTCGAGACTGTCCAGCGCCTGCTTCCCGTGCTGTGCCAAGCGCACG
GCCTCACCCCAGAGCAGGTCGTGGCAATCGCGAGCAATAACGGCGGAAAACAGGCTTTGGAAACGGTGCA
GAGGCTCCTTCCAGTGCTGTGCCAAGCGCACGGATTAACCCCAGAGCAGGTCGTGGCCATTGCCTCGAAT
GGAGGGGGCAAACAGGCGTTGGAAACCGTACAACGATTGCTGCCGGTGCTGTGCCAAGCGCACGGACTCA
GAGACG
