>Addgene plasmid #43486 | III-AAGT | addgene partial sequence | sequence record 61538 | M13-F20 5'-TGTAAAACGACGGCCAGT-3'
GCGAATTGGGCCCTCTAGATGCATGCTCGAGCGGCCGCCAGTGTGATGGATATCTGCAGAATTCGCCCTT
GATGCCGTCCTAGCGCGTCTCGGCTCACCCCAGAGCAGGTCGTGGCAATCGCCTCCAACATTGGCGGGAA
ACAGGCACTCGAGACTGTCCAGCGCCTGCTTCCCGTGCTGTGCCAAGCGCACGGACTCACCCCAGAGCAG
GTCGTGGCAATCGCCTCCAACATTGGCGGGAAACAGGCACTCGAGACTGTCCAGCGCCTGCTTCCCGTGC
TGTGCCAAGCGCACGGCCTCACCCCAGAGCAGGTCGTGGCAATCGCGAGCAATAACGGCGGAAAACAGGC
TTTGGAAACGGTGCAGAGGCTCCTTCCAGTGCTGTGCCAAGCGCACGGATTAACCCCAGAGCAGGTCGTG
GCCATTGCCTCGAATGGAGGGGGCAAACAGGCGTTGGAAACCGTACAACGATTGCTGCCGGTGCTGTGCC
AAGCGCACGGACTCAGAGACGTGGGCACAGGAAAGATACTTAAGGGCGAATTCCAGCACACTGGCGGCCG
TTACTAGTGGATCCGAGCTCGGTACCAAGCTTGATGCATAGCTTGAGTATTCTATAGTGTCACCTAAATA
GCTTGGCGTAATCATGGTCATAGCTGTTTCCTGTGTGAAATTGTTATCCGCTCACAATTCCACACAACAT
ACGAGCCGGAAGCATAAAGTGTAAAGCCTGGGGTGCCTAATGAGTGAGCTAACTCACATTAATTGCGTTG
CGCTCACTGCCCGCTTTCCAGTCGGGAAACCTGTCGTGCCAGCTGCATTAATGAATCGGCCAACGCGCGG
GGAGAGGCGGTTTGCGTATTGGGCGCTCTTCCGCTTCCTCG
