[The description below was written by a language model from this plasmid's Addgene catalogue record.]
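Description:
III-AAGT is a bacterial cloning plasmid built on the pCRII-TOPO backbone, a high-copy vector of about 4 kb that receives PCR products by topoisomerase-mediated (TOPO) ligation. The record lists both ampicillin and kanamycin resistance, consistent with the two selectable markers this backbone carries, and the plasmid is propagated in a standard E. coli cloning strain. It is a storage and propagation vector only. The record lists no promoter intended to express the insert in eukaryotic cells, and no tags, reporters or viral elements.

The payload is a 426 bp synthetic insert, also named III-AAGT, placed between the T7 and M13-reverse primer sites that are used to sequence across it. The catalogue entry does not describe the insert's content directly. The plasmid was deposited with a publication describing a TALEN genome-editing system for generating human stem cell-based disease models. In that context, the name and size suggest a pre-assembled block of TAL effector repeats: four repeat modules of roughly 100 bp each, recognising the bases A, A, G and T in order, with "III" probably marking the block's position in a larger repeat array. This reading is an inference from the name, the insert length and the associated paper, not something the record states.

On that reading, the plasmid would be one member of a library of multimer building blocks. The blocks would be excised or amplified and joined in a defined order to build custom TALE DNA-binding domains, which would then be moved into a separate nuclease expression vector. No feature table was supplied, so the exact boundaries, flanking assembly sites and insert orientation cannot be confirmed here.
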