Addgene plasmid #43486: III-AAGT
Depositing lab: Chad Cowan & Kiran Musunuru. Depositing organization: Harvard University. Publication: A TALEN Genome-Editing System for Generating Human Stem Cell-Based Disease Models. Ding Q, Lee YK, Schaefer EA, Peters DT, Veres A, Kim K, Kuperwasser N, Motola DL, Meissner TB, Hendriks WT, Trevisan M, Gupta RM, Moisan A, Banks E, Friesen M, Schinzel RT, Xia F, Tang A, Xia Y, Figueroa E, Wann A, Ahfeldt T, Daheron L, Zhang F, Rubin LL, Peng LF, Chung RT, Musunuru K, Cowan CA. Cell Stem Cell. 2012 Dec 12. pii: S1934-5909(12)00645-5. doi: 10.1016/j.stem.2012.11.011. PubMed 23246482.
Backbone
  Vector backbone: pCRII-TOPO
  Backbone manufacturer: Invitrogen
  Backbone size w/o insert (bp): 3973
  Vector type: Bacterial Cloning
Growth in bacteria
  Bacterial resistance: Ampicillin and Kanamycin, 100 & 50 μg/mL
  Growth temperature: 37°C
  Growth strain: Top10
  Copy number: High Copy
Gene/Insert
  Gene/Insert name: III-AAGT
  Species: Synthetic
  Insert size (bp): 426
  Cloning method: TOPO Cloning
  Sequencing primers: 5′ T7; 3′ M13-rev
Terms and licenses: Academic/Nonprofit Terms; Industry Terms: Not Available to Industry
How to cite: III-AAGT was a gift from Chad Cowan & Kiran Musunuru (Addgene plasmid # 43486 ; http://n2t.net/addgene:43486 ; RRID:Addgene_43486)
